Addgene plasmid #212846: pCYP13
Purpose: Expresses the Acidovorax avenae subsp. Avenae LRD-modifying cytochrome P450 enzyme
Depositing lab: Christopher Voigt. Depositing organization: Massachusetts Institute of Technology. Publication: Design of a redox-proficient Escherichia coli for screening terpenoids and modifying cytochrome P450s. Lin GM, Voigt CA. Nature Catalysis. 6, 1016–1029 (2023). https://doi.org/10.1038/s41929-023-01049-5.
Backbone
  Vector backbone: pCYP
  Vector type: Bacterial Expression
Growth in bacteria
  Bacterial resistance: Kanamycin, 50 μg/mL
  Growth temperature: 37°C
  Growth strain: DH5alpha
  Copy number: High Copy
Gene/Insert
  Gene/Insert name: cytochrome P450 (alt name: Uniprot ID: A0A2R4DL26)
  Species: Acidovorax avenae subsp. Avenae
  Promoter: PcymRC
  Cloning method: Unknown
Resource information
  A portion of this plasmid was derived from a plasmid made by: codon optimized and synthesized by vendors
Terms and licenses: Academic/Nonprofit Terms; Industry Terms: Not Available to Industry
How to cite: pCYP13 was a gift from Christopher Voigt (Addgene plasmid # 212846 ; http://n2t.net/addgene:212846 ; RRID:Addgene_212846)
