[The description below was written by a language model from this plasmid's Addgene catalogue record and pLannotate feature annotations shown in this document.]
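Description:
pCYP13 is a 4.4 kb bacterial expression plasmid built on the pCYP backbone for producing a cytochrome P450 from Acidovorax avenae subsp. avenae in Escherichia coli. The catalogue describes the enzyme as "LRD-modifying" without expanding the abbreviation. The coding sequence was codon optimized and synthesized commercially. The automated annotation labels the roughly 1.2 kb open reading frame as cyp112A2 from Sinorhizobium fredii. This is a homology-based match to a related P450, not the recorded source organism. Selection is by kanamycin through an aph(3')-Ia KanR gene. The only complete replication origin annotated is p15A, which is generally regarded as medium copy and is compatible with ColE1-type plasmids, although the catalogue lists the plasmid as high copy. The short RSF ori, bom, tet promoter and TcR hits are fragments, most likely backbone remnants with no function.

Expression is driven by the PcymRC promoter, which appears in the feature table as two CuO operator sites, the binding sites for the CymR repressor of the Pseudomonas putida cymene/cumate degradation system. The plasmid also carries its own cymR gene downstream of the P450, apparently expressed from a lacIq promoter fragment. The regulator and its target promoter are therefore on one plasmid, and in systems of this type transcription is derepressed by adding cumate. A type III hammerhead ribozyme lies between the operators and the coding sequence. It probably acts as a self-cleaving insulator that trims the 5′ leader, making translation less dependent on promoter context. According to the associated publication title, the plasmid belongs to work on a redox-proficient E. coli for screening terpenoids and the cytochrome P450s that modify them.
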