Features (pLannotate 1.2.2; 13 found; start..end, strand, type, name):
     28..54      +  misc_feature   bom (fragment): basis of mobility region from pBR322
    153..208     -  rep_origin     RSF ori (fragment): Plasmids containing the RSF 1030 origin of replication can be propagated in E. coli cells that contain additional plasmids with compatible origins.
    296..841     -  rep_origin     p15A ori: Plasmids containing the medium-copy-number p15A origin of replication can be propagated in E. coli cells that contain a second plasmid with the ColE1 origin.
    930..1745    -  CDS            KanR: aminoglycoside phosphotransferase; aph(3')-Ia; confers resistance to kanamycin in bacteria or G418 (Geneticin®) in eukaryotes
   1922..1949    +  protein_bind   CuO: CymR-binding P2 operator sequence from the p-cmt operon of Pseudomonas putida (Mullick et al., 2006) CymR
   1980..2007    +  protein_bind   CuO: CymR-binding P2 operator sequence from the p-cmt operon of Pseudomonas putida (Mullick et al., 2006) CymR
   2011..2066    +  ncRNA          Hammerhead 3: Accession: RF00008 - Hammerhead ribozyme (type III)
   2117..3316    +  CDS            cyp112A2: CPXP_SINFN - Protein inferred from homology: Swiss-Prot protein existence level 3. Cytochromes P450 are a group of heme-thiolate monooxygenases. They oxidize a variety of structurally unrelated compounds, including steroids, fatty acids, and xenobiotics. From Sinorhizobium fredii (strain NBRC 101917 / NGR234).
   3448..3521    +  promoter       lacIq promoter (fragment): lacI (mutant); In the lacIq allele, a single base change in the promoter boosts expression of the lacI gene about 10-fold.
   3522..4130    +  CDS            cymR: CYMR_PSEPU - Experimental evidence at transcript level: Swiss-Prot protein existence level 2. Involved in the repression of the cym and cmt operons which are responsible of the p-cymene degradation. From Pseudomonas putida (Arthrobacter siderocapsulatus).
   4235..4253    -  promoter       tet promoter (fragment): E. coli promoter for tetracycline efflux protein gene
   4263..4383    +  CDS            TcR (fragment): tetracycline efflux protein; tet; confers resistance to tetracycline
   4402..11      -  rep_origin     RSF ori (fragment) (across the origin): Plasmids containing the RSF 1030 origin of replication can be propagated in E. coli cells that contain additional plasmids with compatible origins.
>Addgene plasmid #212846 | pCYP13 | addgene full sequence | sequence record 423311 | Addgene NGS Result
ACTGACTCGCTGCACGAGGCAGACCTCAGCGCTAGCGGAGTGTATACTGGCTTACTATGTTGGCACTGAT
GAGGGTGTCAGTGAAGTGCTTCATGTGGCAGGAGAAAAAAGGCTGCACCGGTGCGTCAGCAGAATATGTG
ATACAGGATATATTCCGCTTCCTCGCTCACTGACTCGCTACGCTCGGTCGTTCGACTGCGGCGAGCGGAA
ATGGCTTACGAACGGGGCGGAGATTTCCTGGAAGATGCCAGGAAGATACTTAACAGGGAAGTGAGAGGGC
CGCGGCAAAGCCGTTTTTCCATAGGCTCCGCCCCCCTGACAAGCATCACGAAATCTGACGCTCAAATCAG
TGGTGGCGAAACCCGACAGGACTATAAAGATACCAGGCGTTTCCCCCTGGCGGCTCCCTCGTGCGCTCTC
CTGTTCCTGCCTTTCGGTTTACCGGTGTCATTCCGCTGTTATGGCCGCGTTTGTCTCATTCCACGCCTGA
CACTCAGTTCCGGGTAGGCAGTTCGCTCCAAGCTGGACTGTATGCACGAACCCCCCGTTCAGTCCGACCG
CTGCGCCTTATCCGGTAACTATCGTCTTGAGTCCAACCCGGAAAGACATGCAAAAGCACCACTGGCAGCA
GCCACTGGTAATTGATTTAGAGGAGTTAGTCTTGAAGTCATGCGCCGGTTAAGGCTAAACTGAAAGGACA
AGTTTTGGTGACTGCGCTCCTCCAAGCCAGTTACCTCGGTTCAAAGAGTTGGTAGCTCAGAGAACCTTCG
AAAAACCGCCCTGCAAGGCGGTTTTTTCGTTTTCAGAGCAAGAGATTACGCGCAGACCAAAACGATCTCA
AGAAGATCATCTTATTAAGGGGTCTGACGCTCAGTGGAACGAAAAATCAATCTAAAGTATATATGAGTAA
ACTTGGTCTGACAGTTACCTTAGAAAAACTCATCGAGCATCAAATGAAACTGCAATTTATTCATATCAGG
ATTATCAATACCATATTTTTGAAAAAGCCGTTTCTGTAATGAAGGAGAAAACTCACCGAGGCAGTTCCAT
AGGATGGCAAGATCCTGGTATCGGTCTGCGATTCCGACTCGTCCAACATCAATACAACCTATTAATTTCC
CCTCGTCAAAAATAAGGTTATCAAGTGAGAAATCACCATGAGTGACGACTGAATCCGGTGAGAATGGCAA
AAGCTTATGCATTTCTTTCCAGACTTGTTCAACAGGCCAGCCATTACGCTCGTCATCAAAATCACTCGCA
TCAACCAAACCGTTATTCATTCGTGATTGCGCCTGAGCGAGACGAAATACGCGATCGCTGTTAAAAGGAC
AATTACAAACAGGAATCGAATGCAACCGGCGCAGGAACACTGCCAGCGCATCAACAATATTTTCACCTGA
ATCAGGATATTCTTCTAATACCTGGAATGCTGTTTTCCCGGGGATCGCAGTGGTGAGTAACCATGCATCA
TCAGGAGTACGGATAAAATGCTTGATGGTCGGAAGAGGCATAAATTCCGTCAGCCAGTTTAGTCTGACCA
TCTCATCTGTAACATCATTGGCAACGCTACCTTTGCCATGTTTCAGAAACAACTCTGGCGCATCGGGCTT
CCCATACAATCGATAGATTGTCGCACCTGATTGCCCGACATTATCGCGAGCCCATTTATACCCATATAAA
TCAGCATCCATGTTGGAATTTAATCGCGGCCTGGAGCAAGACGTTTCCCGTTGAATATGGCTCATAACAC
CCCTTGTATTACTGTTTATGTAAGCAGACAGTTTTATTGTTCATGATGATATATTTTTATCTTGTGCAAT
GTACATCAGAGATTTTGAGACACAACCAATTATTGAAGGCCTCCCTAACGGGGGGCCTTTTTTTGTTTCT
GGTCTCCCAAGCGCTTAACGATCGTTGGCTGAACAAACAGACAATCTGGTCTGTTTGTATTATGGAAAAT
TTTTCTGTATAATAGATTCAACAAACAGACAATCTGGTCTGTTTGTATTATCAGCGGTCAACGCATGTGC
TTTGCGTTCTGATGAGACAGTGATGTCGAAACCGCCTCTACAAATAATTTTGTTTAGGAGTCAAGAAGAA
AAGAAAGGAGGTAAAAATGAGCGAAACACCGCTGCCGACGTTGCCTATGTGGCGCGCTCACCACATTGAA
CCGAGCCCTGATATGCTGGCGATTCAGGCCCGTGGTCCTATTCATCGGGTGCGGTTCCCCAGTGGCCATG
AAGGCTGGTGGGTTACTGGCTATGATGAAGCCAAAGCGGTCCTTACCAATGCGGCGTTTCGACCAGCCGG
CATGCCGCCGCCAGCGTTCACGCCTGATAGCGTGATTCTCGGTTCCCCGGGTTGGCTGGTAAGCCATGAG
GGTACCGAACATGCGCGTCTGCGCGCGATTGTGGCACCGGCCTTCTCAAACCGCCGTGTGGAACTGTTAG
CGGGACAGGTTGAAGCGATTACCGAGCGCCTGTTCGATACTCTTGCCGCCCAACCACAGCCGGCCGATTT
AAGACGCCATCTTTCTTTTCCGCTGCCGGCGATGGTGATTAGCGCCTTGATGGGGGTGCCGTACGAAGAT
CACGCGTTCTTTGCCGGCCTGAGCGATGAAGTGATGACGCATCAGCACGAGTCGGGTCCACGCTCCGCGT
CACGACTTGCCTGGGAAGAACTGCGCGGCTATATCCGCGACAAAATGCGCGCCAAGCGTGAAGCCCCAGG
CGACGATTTGTTAACGGATCTCCTCACCGCAGTGGATCAGGGTAAAGCTACTGAGGAAGAAGCCATCGGC
CTTGCAGCGGGTATGCTTGTGGCCGGTCATGAATCTACCGTGGCTCAAATCGAATTCGGGCTGTTAGCGC
TGTTCCGTCACCCTCGGCAAAGAGCCCGCCTGGCAGGGGACCCGAGTCTGGTTGACAATGCCGTTGAAGA
GATCCTGCGTATGTATCCGCCGGGTGCCGGATGGGACGGAATCATGCGTTATCCGCGTACCGACGTGACG
ATTGCCGGGGTCCATATCCCTGCCGAATCCAAAGTGTTGGTTGGTCTGCCCGCGACATCTTTCGATCCTA
GACATTTTTCCGATCCCCAAGCATTTGATATAGGTCGCGAAGGCAAGCCACATCTTGCGTTCTCTTACGG
TCCGCATTATTGTATTGGAGTTGCCCTGGCCCGCTTGGAACTGCGTGCGGTGTTCGGTTCTATCTTCCAG
CGTTTTCCTAGCCTTCAGTTAGCAGTAGCACCTGAAGCATTGCGGTTACGTAAAGAGATCATAACTGGTG
GGTTCGAGGCCTTTCCGGTGCGTTGGTAATAAGGATGAGCTCTACAAATAAGCAGAGGTGGTTGTGTTGC
GAAAAAAAAAAAAAAACACCCTAACGGGTGTTTTTTTTTTTTTGGTGTCCCCACGTGTGGCGCTGGAGAC
CGTCCAATGGCGGCGCGCCATCGAATGGTGCAAAACCTTTCGCGGTATGGCATGATAGCGCCCGGAAGAG
AGTCAATTCAGGGTGGTGAATATGAGCCCGAAACGTCGTACCCAGGCAGAACGTGCAATGGAAACCCAGG
GTAAACTGATTGCAGCAGCACTGGGTGTTCTGCGTGAAAAAGGTTATGCAGGTTTTCGTATTGCAGATGT
TCCGGGTGCAGCCGGTGTTAGCCGTGGTGCACAGAGCCATCATTTTCCGACCAAACTGGAACTGCTGCTG
GCAACCTTTGAATGGCTGTATGAGCAGATTACCGAACGTAGCCGTGCACGTCTGGCAAAACTGAAACCGG
AAGATGATGTTATTCAGCAGATGCTGGATGATGCAGCAGATTTTTTTCTGGATGATGATTTTAGCATCGG
CCTGGATCTGATTGTTGCAGCAGATCGTGATCCGGCACTGCGTGAAGGTATTCTGCGTACCGTTGAACGT
AATCGTTTTGTTGTTGAAGATATGTGGCTGGGTGTGCTGGTGAGCCGTGGTCTGAGCCGTGATGATGCCG
AAGATATTCTGTGGCTGATTTTTAACAGCGTTCGTGGTCTGACAGTTCGTAGCCTGTGGCAGAAAGATAA
AGAACGTTTTGAACGTGTGCGTAATAGCACCCTGGAAATTGCACGTGAACGTTATGCAAAATTCAAACGT
TGATAAGGATCCTAATTGGTAACGAATCAGACAATTGACGGCTCGAGGGAGTAGCATAGGGTTTGCAGAA
TCCCTGCTTCGTCCATTTGACAGGCACATTATGCATCGATGATAAGCTGTCAAACATGAGCAGATCCTCT
ACGCCGGACGCATCGTGGCCGGCATCACCGGCGCCACAGGTGCGGTTGCTGGCGCCTATATCGCCGACAT
CACCGATGGGGAAGATCGGGCTCGCCACTTCGGGCTCATGAGCAAATATTTTATCTGAGGTGCTTCCTCG
CTC
